>Addgene plasmid #186071 | pTR-377 tNGFR-P2A-CD5 | addgene full sequence | sequence record 367326 | Addgene NGS Result
CTTTCGTCTCGCGCGTTTCGGTGATGACGGTGAAAACCTCTGACACATGCAGCTCCCGGAGACGGTCACA
GCTTGTCTGTAAGCGGATGCCGGGAGCAGACAAGCCCGTCAGGGCGCGTCAGCGGGTGTTGGCGGGTGTC
GGGGCTGGCTTAACTATGCGGCATCAGAGCAGATTGTACTGAGAGTGCACCATATGCGGTGTGAAATACC
GCACAGATGCGTAAGGAGAAAATACCGCATCAGGCGCCATTCGCCATTCAGGCTGCGCAACTGTTGGGAA
GGGCGATCGGTGCGGGCCTCTTCGCTATTACGCCAGCTGGCGAAAGGGGGATGTGCTGCAAGGCGATTAA
GTTGGGTAACGCCAGGGTTTTCCCAGTCACGACGTTGTAAAACGACGGCCAGTGAATTCGAGCTCGGTAC
CCGGGGAACGCCTGTCCTCAGCCCAGCCCTCAGCTGCAGCCAGGCCTTCAGCCTCCGTAACCCCCGCTCA
GGGTCCCCACCCCCTGCAGCCCTGTCCCTCCAGGATGCATGGCCTTGTCCTGTGTGGGGGTGGCCGAGAG
CACTGCCCCAGCCCTGGGTACCTTGGGCAGGAAGCTGGCAGAGGCCAGGGCTGCCATTCAAACAGGGGCA
GGTGGTTTTGCCAGGAGGAAGTTGACAGTTCAACTTCAAACATGGGTGACGCAGGCCCCACACTGCCTGC
TCCCCGTCCCACCCCTCCCTGAGCACGCCACCCCGCCCTCTCCCTCTCTGAGAGCGAGATACCCGGCCAG
ACACCCTCACCTGCGGTGCCCAGCTGCCCAGGCTGAGGCAAGAGAAGGCCAGAAACAATGGGGGCAGGTG
CCACTGGCCGCGCCATGGACGGGCCGCGCCTGCTGCTGTTGCTGCTTCTGGGGGTGTCCCTTGGAGGTGC
CAAGGAGGCATGCCCCACAGGCCTGTACACACACAGCGGTGAGTGCTGCAAAGCCTGCAACCTGGGCGAG
GGTGTGGCCCAGCCTTGTGGAGCCAACCAGACCGTGTGTGAGCCCTGCCTGGACAGCGTGACGTTCTCCG
ACGTGGTGAGCGCGACCGAGCCGTGCAAGCCGTGCACCGAGTGCGTGGGGCTCCAGAGCATGTCGGCGCC
ATGCGTGGAGGCCGACGACGCCGTGTGCCGCTGCGCCTACGGCTACTACCAGGATGAGACGACTGGGCGC
TGCGAGGCGTGCCGCGTGTGCGAGGCGGGCTCGGGCCTCGTGTTCTCCTGCCAGGACAAGCAGAACACCG
TGTGCGAGGAGTGCCCCGACGGCACGTATTCCGACGAGGCCAACCACGTGGACCCGTGCCTGCCCTGCAC
CGTGTGCGAGGACACCGAGCGCCAGCTCCGCGAGTGCACACGCTGGGCCGACGCCGAGTGCGAGGAGATC
CCTGGCCGTTGGATTACACGGTCCACACCCCCAGAGGGCTCGGACAGCACAGCCCCCAGCACCCAGGAGC
CTGAGGCACCTCCAGAACAAGACCTCATAGCCAGCACGGTGGCAGGTGTGGTGACCACAGTGATGGGCAG
CTCCCAGCCCGTGGTGACCCGAGGCACCACCGACAACCTCATCCCTGTCTATTGCTCCATCCTGGCTGCT
GTGGTTGTGGGTCTTGTGGCCTACATAGCCTTCAAGAGGTGGAACAGCCGCGCCAAGCGCTCGGGTTCGG
GTGCCACCAACTTCAGCCTGCTGAAGCAGGCCGGCGACGTGGAGGAGAACCCCGGCCCCCCCATGGGGTC
TCTGCAACCGCTGGCCACCTTGTACCTGCTGGGGATGCTGGGTGAGTACCCCTCCCAGGTGTCCTGCGAA
CACCCGGGCTCGCTCCAGTGCAAGGAAGGAGTTCCCAGTTTTACCCAAGGCTGACTCTGGGATCCACATG
TCAGCCCTCTGGAGCGTTGTGGAGATTTGGGGCCACTGGGATCCCTGCCTGCCCCCACTAAGCCGCAGCT
TGGCCCTCTGTCCTGCATGTCCCACCCGCCAGGAGCACAACCTTGCCTCTCTCATGCGCTGTTGAGAACC
CTGCTTTACCCTTCCAGTGCAAGAGAGACTGCAGGGGGGACCCGCATTTGATGGGGCCCAGACAACTTGA
TTCCTAGGCTGAGTTGGATTTTAGCAGAGCATTCAGGCCTCCTCTAGAGTCGACCTGCAGGCATGCAAGC
TTGGCGTAATCATGGTCATAGCTGTTTCCTGTGTGAAATTGTTATCCGCTCACAATTCCACACAACATAC
GAGCCGGAAGCATAAAGTGTAAAGCCTGGGGTGCCTAATGAGTGAGCTAACTCACATTAATTGCGTTGCG
CTCACTGCCCGCTTTCCAGTCGGGAAACCTGTCGTGCCAGCTGCATTAATGAATCGGCCAACGCGCGGGG
AGAGGCGGTTTGCGTATTGGGCGCTCTTCCGCTTCCTCGCTCACTGACTCGCTGCGCTCGGTCGTTCGGC
TGCGGCGAGCGGTATCAGCTCACTCAAAGGCGGTAATACGGTTATCCACAGAATCAGGGGATAACGCAGG
AAAGAACATGTGAGCAAAAGGCCAGCAAAAGGCCAGGAACCGTAAAAAGGCCGCGTTGCTGGCGTTTTTC
CATAGGCTCCGCCCCCCTGACGAGCATCACAAAAATCGACGCTCAAGTCAGAGGTGGCGAAACCCGACAG
GACTATAAAGATACCAGGCGTTTCCCCCTGGAAGCTCCCTCGTGCGCTCTCCTGTTCCGACCCTGCCGCT
TACCGGATACCTGTCCGCCTTTCTCCCTTCGGGAAGCGTGGCGCTTTCTCATAGCTCACGCTGTAGGTAT
CTCAGTTCGGTGTAGGTCGTTCGCTCCAAGCTGGGCTGTGTGCACGAACCCCCCGTTCAGCCCGACCGCT
GCGCCTTATCCGGTAACTATCGTCTTGAGTCCAACCCGGTAAGACACGACTTATCGCCACTGGCAGCAGC
CACTGGTAACAGGATTAGCAGAGCGAGGTATGTAGGCGGTGCTACAGAGTTCTTGAAGTGGTGGCCTAAC
TACGGCTACACTAGAAGAACAGTATTTGGTATCTGCGCTCTGCTGAAGCCAGTTACCTTCGGAAAAAGAG
TTGGTAGCTCTTGATCCGGCAAACAAACCACCGCTGGTAGCGGTGGTTTTTTTGTTTGCAAGCAGCAGAT
TACGCGCAGAAAAAAAGGATCTCAAGAAGATCCTTTGATCTTTTCTACGGGGTCTGACGCTCAGTGGAAC
GAAAACTCACGTTAAGGGATTTTGGTCATGAGATTATCAAAAAGGATCTTCACCTAGATCCTTTTAAATT
AAAAATGAAGTTTTAAATCAATCTAAAGTATATATGAGTAAACTTGGTCTGACAGTTACCAATGCTTAAT
CAGTGAGGCACCTATCTCAGCGATCTGTCTATTTCGTTCATCCATAGTTGCCTGACTCCCCGTCGTGTAG
ATAACTACGATACGGGAGGGCTTACCATCTGGCCCCAGTGCTGCAATGATACCGCGAGACCCACGCTCAC
CGGCTCCAGATTTATCAGCAATAAACCAGCCAGCCGGAAGGGCCGAGCGCAGAAGTGGTCCTGCAACTTT
ATCCGCCTCCATCCAGTCTATTAATTGTTGCCGGGAAGCTAGAGTAAGTAGTTCGCCAGTTAATAGTTTG
CGCAACGTTGTTGCCATTGCTACAGGCATCGTGGTGTCACGCTCGTCGTTTGGTATGGCTTCATTCAGCT
CCGGTTCCCAACGATCAAGGCGAGTTACATGATCCCCCATGTTGTGCAAAAAAGCGGTTAGCTCCTTCGG
TCCTCCGATCGTTGTCAGAAGTAAGTTGGCCGCAGTGTTATCACTCATGGTTATGGCAGCACTGCATAAT
TCTCTTACTGTCATGCCATCCGTAAGATGCTTTTCTGTGACTGGTGAGTACTCAACCAAGTCATTCTGAG
AATAGTGTATGCGGCGACCGAGTTGCTCTTGCCCGGCGTCAATACGGGATAATACCGCGCCACATAGCAG
AACTTTAAAAGTGCTCATCATTGGAAAACGTTCTTCGGGGCGAAAACTCTCAAGGATCTTACCGCTGTTG
AGATCCAGTTCGATGTAACCCACTCGTGCACCCAACTGATCTTCAGCATCTTTTACTTTCACCAGCGTTT
CTGGGTGAGCAAAAACAGGAAGGCAAAATGCCGCAAAAAAGGGAATAAGGGCGACACGGAAATGTTGAAT
ACTCATACTCTTCCTTTTTCAATATTATTGAAGCATTTATCAGGGTTATTGTCTCATGAGCGGATACATA
TTTGAATGTATTTAGAAAAATAAACAAATAGGGGTTCCGCGCACATTTCCCCGAAAAGTGCCACCTGACG
TCTAAGAAACCATTATTATCATGACATTAACCTATAAAAATAGGCGTATCACGAGGCC
Features (pLannotate 1.2.2; 12 found; start..end, strand, type, name):
      8..43      +  CDS            rop (fragment): Rop protein, which maintains plasmids at low copy number; rop
    145..244     +  misc_feature   bom (fragment): basis of mobility region from pBR322
    250..407     -  CDS            lacZα (fragment): LacZα fragment of β-galactosidase; lacZ fragment
    828..1685    +  CDS            NGFR (fragment): TNR16_HUMAN - Also known as TNFRSF16. Experimental evidence at protein level: Swiss-Prot protein existence level 1. Low affinity receptor which can bind to NGF, BDNF, NTF3, and NTF4. Forms a heterodimeric receptor with SORCS2 that binds the precursor forms of NGF, BDNF and NTF3 with high affinity, and has much lower affinity for mature NGF and BDNF (PubMed:24908487). Plays an important role in differentiation and survival of specific neuronal populations during development (By similarity). Can mediate cell survival as well as cell death of neural cells. Plays a role in the inactivation of RHOA
   2140..2172    +  misc_feature   MCS (fragment): pUC18/19 multiple cloning site
   2209..2225    -  protein_bind   lac operator: The lac repressor binds to the lac operator to inhibit transcription in E. coli. This inhibition can be relieved by adding lactose or isopropyl-β-D-thiogalactopyranoside (IPTG). lac repressor encoded by lacI
   2233..2263    -  promoter       lac promoter: promoter for the E. coli lac operon
   2278..2299    -  protein_bind   CAP binding site: CAP binding activates transcription in the presence of cAMP. E. coli catabolite activator protein
   2312..2404    -  CDS            lacI (fragment): lac repressor; lacI; The lac repressor binds to the lac operator to inhibit transcription in E. coli. This inhibition can be relieved by adding lactose or isopropyl-β-D-thiogalactopyranoside (IPTG).
   2587..3175    -  rep_origin     ori: high-copy-number ColE1/pMB1/pBR322/pUC origin of replication
   3346..4206    -  CDS            AmpR: β-lactamase; bla; confers resistance to ampicillin, carbenicillin, and related antibiotics
   4207..4311    -  promoter       AmpR promoter: bla
