[The description below was written by a language model from this plasmid's Addgene catalogue record and pLannotate feature annotations shown in this document.]
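Description:
pTR-377 tNGFR-P2A-CD5 is a pUC19-based plasmid of about 4.4 kb, catalogued as a CRISPR vector, that carries a homology-directed repair template for knocking a truncated NGFR (tNGFR) reporter into the human CD5 gene. It is maintained in E. coli through the high-copy ColE1/pUC origin and selected with ampicillin through the β-lactamase gene and its native promoter. The remaining annotated backbone features are pUC19 remnants that play no role in the payload: fragments of lacZα, the multiple cloning site, the lac promoter, operator and CAP site, and short rop, bom and lacI fragments.

The only payload feature in the table is an NGFR coding fragment of roughly 860 bp, inserted where the pUC19 cloning region has been split. This fits a truncated low-affinity nerve growth factor receptor, a form commonly used as a signalling-impaired cell-surface marker detectable by antibody staining. The name indicates that tNGFR is joined to CD5 through a P2A ribosome-skipping peptide, so the marker and CD5 would be produced as separate proteins from a single transcript. The P2A element is not annotated, however. Neither are the several hundred bases on each side of the NGFR fragment, which presumably contain the CD5 homology arms. No mammalian promoter, guide RNA cassette or Cas9 gene is listed, suggesting that expression depends on the endogenous CD5 locus after integration and that the nuclease components are supplied separately.

The associated publication concerns high-yield genome engineering in primary cells using hybrid ssDNA repair templates, so the plasmid probably serves as a source or template for such donor DNA. Surface tNGFR would then provide a readout of knock-in efficiency at CD5.
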