Addgene plasmid #186071: pTR-377 tNGFR-P2A-CD5
Purpose: Knockin of truncated NGFR to target gene
Depositing lab: Alexander Marson. Depositing organization: J. David Gladstone Institutes. Publication: High-yield genome engineering in primary cells using a hybrid ssDNA repair template and small-molecule cocktails. Shy BR, Vykunta VS, Ha A, Talbot A, Roth TL, Nguyen DN, Pfeifer WG, Chen YY, Blaeschke F, Shifrut E, Vedova S, Mamedov MR, Chung JJ, Li H, Yu R, Wu D, Wolf J, Martin TG, Castro CE, Ye L, Esensten JH, Eyquem J, Marson A. Nat Biotechnol. 2022 Aug 25:10.1038/s41587-022-01418-8. doi: 10.1038/s41587-022-01418-8. PubMed 36008610.
Backbone
  Vector backbone: PUC19
  Vector type: CRISPR
Growth in bacteria
  Bacterial resistance: Ampicillin, 100 μg/mL
  Growth temperature: 37°C
  Growth strain: DH5alpha
  Copy number: High Copy
Gene/Insert
  Gene/Insert name: CD5
  Species: H. sapiens (human)
  Mutation: WT with tNGFR sequence
  Entrez Gene: CD5 (a.k.a. LEU1, T1)
  Cloning method: Unknown
Terms and licenses: Academic/Nonprofit Terms; Industry Terms: Not Available to Industry
Depositor comments: Please visit https://www.biorxiv.org/content/10.1101/2021.09.02.458799v1 for bioRxiv preprint.
How to cite: pTR-377 tNGFR-P2A-CD5 was a gift from Alexander Marson (Addgene plasmid # 186071 ; http://n2t.net/addgene:186071 ; RRID:Addgene_186071)
